LOCUS       Exported 7581 bp ds-DNA circular SYN 29-MAR-2022
DEFINITION  synthetic circular DNA
ACCESSION   .
VERSION     .
KEYWORDS    Ac5-STABLE2-neo
SOURCE      synthetic DNA construct
  ORGANISM  synthetic DNA construct
REFERENCE   1 (bases 1 to 7581)
  AUTHORS   Gonzalez, Monika; Martin-Ruiz, Itziar; Jimenez, Silvia; Pirone,
  TITLE     Generation of stable Drosophila cell lines using multicistronic
            vectors
  JOURNAL   Scientific Reports 1, Article number: 75
REFERENCE   2 (bases 1 to 7581)
  AUTHORS   .
  TITLE     Direct Submission
  JOURNAL   Exported Mar 29, 2022 from SnapGene Server 1.1.58
            http://www.snapgene.com
FEATURES             Location/Qualifiers
     source          1..7581
                     /organism="synthetic DNA construct"
                     /mol_type="other DNA"
     primer_bind     complement(977..995)
                     /label=pBRforEco
                     /note="pBR322 vectors, upsteam of EcoRI site, forward
                     primer"
     promoter        1063..1167
                     /gene="bla"
                     /label=AmpR promoter
     CDS             1168..2028
                     /codon_start=1
                     /gene="bla"
                     /product="beta-lactamase"
                     /label=AmpR
                     /note="confers resistance to ampicillin, carbenicillin, and
                     related antibiotics"
                     /translation="MSIQHFRVALIPFFAAFCLPVFAHPETLVKVKDAEDQLGARVGYI
                     ELDLNSGKILESFRPEERFPMMSTFKVLLCGAVLSRVDAGQEQLGRRIHYSQNDLVEYS
                     PVTEKHLTDGMTVRELCSAAITMSDNTAANLLLTTIGGPKELTAFLHNMGDHVTRLDRW
                     EPELNEAIPNDERDTTMPAAMATTLRKLLTGELLTLASRQQLIDWMEADKVAGPLLRSA
                     LPAGWFIADKSGAGERGSRGIIAALGPDGKPSRIVVIYTTGSQATMDERNRQIAEIGAS
                     LIKHW"
     primer_bind     complement(1386..1405)
                     /label=Amp-R
                     /note="Ampicillin resistance gene, reverse primer"
     rep_origin      2199..2787
                     /direction=RIGHT
                     /label=ori
                     /note="high-copy-number ColE1/pMB1/pBR322/pUC origin of
                     replication"
     primer_bind     2688..2707
                     /label=pBR322ori-F
                     /note="pBR322 origin, forward primer"
     polyA_signal    3388..3522
                     /label=SV40 poly(A) signal
                     /note="SV40 polyadenylation signal"
     primer_bind     complement(3425..3444)
                     /label=SV40pA-R
                     /note="SV40 polyA, reverse primer"
     primer_bind     3479..3498
                     /label=EBV-rev
                     /note="SV40 polyA terminator, reverse primer"
     CDS             complement(3530..4333)
                     /codon_start=1
                     /gene="aph(3')-II (or nptII)"
                     /product="aminoglycoside phosphotransferase from Tn5"
                     /label=NeoR/KanR
                     /note="confers resistance to neomycin, kanamycin, and G418
                     (Geneticin(R))"
                     /translation="MGSAIEQDGLHAGSPAAWVERLFGYDWAQQTIGCSDAAVFRLSAQ
                     GRPVLFVKTDLSGALNELQDEAARLSWLATTGVPCAAVLDVVTEAGRDWLLLGEVPGQD
                     LLSSHLAPAEKVSIMADAMRRLHTLDPATCPFDHQAKHRIERARTRMEAGLVDQDDLDE
                     EHQGLAPAELFARLKASMPDGEDLVVTHGDACLPNIMVENGRFSGFIDCGRLGVADRYQ
                     DIALATRDIAEELGGEWADRFLVLYGIAAPDSQRIAFYRLLDEFF"
     primer_bind     complement(3641..3660)
                     /label=Neo-F
                     /note="Neomycin resistance gene, forward primer"
     primer_bind     4251..4270
                     /label=Neo-R
                     /note="Neomycin resistance gene, reverse primer"
     CDS             complement(4340..4393)
                     /codon_start=1
                     /product="2A peptide from Thosea asigna virus capsid
                     protein"
                     /label=T2A
                     /note="Eukaryotic ribosomes fail to insert a peptide bond
                     between the Gly and Pro residues, yielding separate
                     polypeptides."
                     /translation="EGRGSLLTCGDVEENPGP"
     CDS             complement(4397..5113)
                     /codon_start=1
                     /product="the original enhanced GFP (Yang et al., 1996)"
                     /label=EGFP
                     /note="mammalian codon-optimized"
                     /translation="MVSKGEELFTGVVPILVELDGDVNGHKFSVSGEGEGDATYGKLTL
                     KFICTTGKLPVPWPTLVTTLTYGVQCFSRYPDHMKQHDFFKSAMPEGYVQERTIFFKGD
                     GNYKTRAEVKFEGDTLVNRIELKGIDFKEDGNILGHKLEYNYNSHNVYIMADKQKNGIK
                     VNFKIRHNIEDGSVQLADHYQQNTPIGDGPVLLPDNHYLSTQSALSKDPNEKRDHMVLL
                     EFVTAAGITLGMDELYK"
     primer_bind     complement(4439..4460)
                     /label=EGFP-C
                     /note="EGFP, forward primer"
     primer_bind     5047..5068
                     /label=EGFP-N
                     /note="EGFP, reverse primer"
     regulatory      5110..5119
                     /regulatory_class="other"
                     /note="vertebrate consensus sequence for strong initiation
                     of translation (Kozak, 1987)"
     CDS             complement(5138..5191)
                     /codon_start=1
                     /product="2A peptide from Thosea asigna virus capsid
                     protein"
                     /label=T2A
                     /note="Eukaryotic ribosomes fail to insert a peptide bond
                     between the Gly and Pro residues, yielding separate
                     polypeptides."
                     /translation="EGRGSLLTCGDVEENPGP"
     primer_bind     5745..5763
                     /label=mCherry-R
                     /note="mCherry, reverse primer"
     CDS             complement(5912..5935)
                     /codon_start=1
                     /product="FLAG(R) epitope tag, followed by an enterokinase
                     cleavage site"
                     /label=FLAG
                     /translation="DYKDDDDK"
     regulatory      5935..5944
                     /regulatory_class="other"
                     /note="vertebrate consensus sequence for strong initiation
                     of translation (Kozak, 1987)"
     promoter        complement(5985..913)
                     /label=Ac5 promoter
                     /note="Drosophila melanogaster actin 5C promoter"
ORIGIN
        1 cgccacgccc cgccccaccc ttccttccgc tgccccgcac ccctttcctt ccactaccgt
       61 tttgccgcat ttggtattgc catctcgctt ttttggcttt actttgcttt ttgaataagc
      121 caagaaactg aaatcaaagc ggacagtccg aaaattgaat attccaaaaa acaacaattg
      181 cacatgcact gcgttcggca aaagacgcag aaattcaagc cttttggtct ggcatcatct
      241 taaaatatca tcagtatcat cattgccatt ataaatacat aagaaaatga gaatacatta
      301 aaggtatata catacaatct ttgtcatagt caacatattt tgcaacaaaa ttatctatag
      361 ataacatgtt tttgtagaaa attccactaa ctgattttcg tataaataca aattattctc
      421 attcttcaaa atactcgccg acgtcatcgc gaaattcctc agcattcttc gacaaatgaa
      481 gagagacagc gagtgacaca atcttatctt gccgacgagt ctttgaaaat ggccccgggt
      541 aacggtgaaa aacatatagc caagaatgga gcgatcgcca ggcgatggaa attggcttca
      601 aattgctccg aatatggcca gttggtcagt tggcattgga ttgtggagag atactagatc
      661 agctcgttct ccttctcctc cgcattctcc tactccgccc gaagacgctt ctttgatcgc
      721 ttctttctcg aatgtgtaca tattcattat gtatttggtg tttggcgacg atcagccagc
      781 tttaatggcc ataaaacgtg tcttggtttg tgggccacat aacaggcagc gagatctgga
      841 aaaatgatgt gacagtggaa atgagaagta ggtgcatctg caaagatttg attcagagtt
      901 gatgccattc atgatttttt tttagaagta tcatttgtgt ttttagaata tagaattaat
      961 tcttgaagac gaaagggcct cgtgatacgc ctatttttat aggttaatgt catgataata
     1021 atggtttctt agacgtcagg tggcactttt cggggaaatg tgcgcggaac ccctatttgt
     1081 ttatttttct aaatacattc aaatatgtat ccgctcatga gacaataacc ctgataaatg
     1141 cttcaataat attgaaaaag gaagagtatg agtattcaac atttccgtgt cgcccttatt
     1201 cccttttttg cggcattttg ccttcctgtt tttgctcacc cagaaacgct ggtgaaagta
     1261 aaagatgctg aagatcagtt gggtgcacga gtgggttaca tcgaactgga tctcaacagc
     1321 ggtaagatcc ttgagagttt tcgccccgaa gaacgttttc caatgatgag cacttttaaa
     1381 gttctgctat gtggcgcggt attatcccgt gttgacgccg ggcaagagca actcggtcgc
     1441 cgcatacact attctcagaa tgacttggtt gagtactcac cagtcacaga aaagcatctt
     1501 acggatggca tgacagtaag agaattatgc agtgctgcca taaccatgag tgataacact
     1561 gcggccaact tacttctgac aacgatcgga ggaccgaagg agctaaccgc ttttttgcac
     1621 aacatggggg atcatgtaac tcgccttgat cgttgggaac cggagctgaa tgaagccata
     1681 ccaaacgacg agcgtgacac cacgatgcct gcagcaatgg caacaacgtt gcgcaaacta
     1741 ttaactggcg aactacttac tctagcttcc cggcaacaat taatagactg gatggaggcg
     1801 gataaagttg caggaccact tctgcgctcg gcccttccgg ctggctggtt tattgctgat
     1861 aaatctggag ccggtgagcg tgggtctcgc ggtatcattg cagcactggg gccagatggt
     1921 aagccctccc gtatcgtagt tatctacacg acggggagtc aggcaactat ggatgaacga
     1981 aatagacaga tcgctgagat aggtgcctca ctgattaagc attggtaact gtcagaccaa
     2041 gtttactcat atatacttta gattgattta aaacttcatt tttaatttaa aaggatctag
     2101 gtgaagatcc tttttgataa tctcatgacc aaaatccctt aacgtgagtt ttcgttccac
     2161 tgagcgtcag accccgtaga aaagatcaaa ggatcttctt gagatccttt ttttctgcgc
     2221 gtaatctgct gcttgcaaac aaaaaaacca ccgctaccag cggtggtttg tttgccggat
     2281 caagagctac caactctttt tccgaaggta actggcttca gcagagcgca gataccaaat
     2341 actgtccttc tagtgtagcc gtagttaggc caccacttca agaactctgt agcaccgcct
     2401 acatacctcg ctctgctaat cctgttacca gtggctgctg ccagtggcga taagtcgtgt
     2461 cttaccgggt tggactcaag acgatagtta ccggataagg cgcagcggtc gggctgaacg
     2521 gggggttcgt gcacacagcc cagcttggag cgaacgacct acaccgaact gagataccta
     2581 cagcgtgagc tatgagaaag cgccacgctt cccgaaggga gaaaggcgga caggtatccg
     2641 gtaagcggca gggtcggaac aggagagcgc acgagggagc ttccaggggg aaacgcctgg
     2701 tatctttata gtcctgtcgg gtttcgccac ctctgacttg agcgtcgatt tttgtgatgc
     2761 tcgtcagggg ggcggagcct atggaaaaac gccagcaacg cggccttttt acggttcctg
     2821 gccttttgct ggccttgaag ctgtccctga tggtcgtcat ctacctgcct ggacagcatg
     2881 gcctgcaacg cgggcatccc gatgccgccg gaagcgagaa gaatcataat ggggaaggcc
     2941 atccagcctc gcgtcgcgaa cgccagcaag acgtagccca gcgcgtcggc cgccatgccg
     3001 gcgataatgg cctgcttctc gccgaaacgt ttggtggcgg gaccagtgac gaaggcttga
     3061 gcgagggcgt gcaagattcc gaataccgca agcgacaggc cgatcatcgt cgcgctccag
     3121 cgaaagcggt cctcgccgaa aatgacccag agcgctgccg gcacctgtcc tacgagttgc
     3181 atgataaaga agacagtcat aagtgcggcg acgatagtca tgccccgcgc ccaccggaag
     3241 gagctgactg ggttgaaggc tctcaagggc atcggtcgac tgatcataat cagccatacc
     3301 acatttgtag aggttttact tgctttaaaa aacctcccac acctccccct gaacctgaaa
     3361 cataaaatga atgcaattgt tgttgttaac ttgtttattg cagcttataa tggttacaaa
     3421 taaagcaata gcatcacaaa tttcacaaat aaagcatttt tttcactgca ttctagttgt
     3481 ggtttgtcca aactcatcaa tgtatcttat catgtctgga tccctcgagt cagaagaact
     3541 cgtcaagaag gcgatagaag gcgatgcgct gcgaatcggg agcggcgata ccgtaaagca
     3601 cgaggaagcg gtcagcccat tcgccgccaa gttcttcagc aatatcacgg gtagccaacg
     3661 ctatgtcctg atagcggtcc gccacaccca gccggccaca gtcgatgaat ccagaaaagc
     3721 ggccattttc caccatgata ttcggcaagc aggcatcgcc atgggtcacg acgagatcct
     3781 cgccgtcggg catgctcgcc ttgagcctgg cgaacagttc ggctggcgcg agcccctgat
     3841 gttcttcgtc cagatcatcc tgatcgacaa gaccggcttc catccgagta cgtgctcgct
     3901 cgatgcgatg tttcgcttgg tggtcgaatg ggcaggtagc cggatcaagc gtatgcagcc
     3961 gccgcattgc atcagccatg atggatactt tctcggcagg agcaaggtga gatgacagga
     4021 gatcctgccc cggcacttcg cccaatagca gccagtccct tcccgcttca gtgacaacgt
     4081 cgagcacagc tgcgcaagga acgcccgtcg tggccagcca cgatagccgc gctgcctcgt
     4141 cttgcagttc attcagggca ccggacaggt cggtcttgac aaaaagaacc gggcgcccct
     4201 gcgctgacag ccggaacacg gcggcatcag agcagccgat tgtctgttgt gcccagtcat
     4261 agccgaatag cctctccacc caagcggccg gagaacctgc gtgcaatcca tcttgttcaa
     4321 tggccgatcc catgctagca gggccgggat tctcctccac gtcaccgcat gttagaagac
     4381 ttcctctgcc ctcaagcttg tacagctcgt ccatgccgag agtgatcccg gcggcggtca
     4441 cgaactccag caggaccatg tgatcgcgct tctcgttggg gtctttgctc agggcggact
     4501 gggtgctcag gtagtggttg tcgggcagca gcacggggcc gtcgccgatg ggggtgttct
     4561 gctggtagtg gtcggcgagc tgcacgctgc cgtcctcgat gttgtggcgg atcttgaagt
     4621 tcaccttgat gccgttcttc tgcttgtcgg ccatgatata gacgttgtgg ctgttgtagt
     4681 tgtactccag cttgtgcccc aggatgttgc cgtcctcctt gaagtcgatg cccttcagct
     4741 cgatgcggtt caccagggtg tcgccctcga acttcacctc ggcgcgggtc ttgtagttgc
     4801 cgtcgccctt gaagaagatg gtgcgctcct ggacgtagcc ttcgggcatg gcggacttga
     4861 agaagtcgtg ctgcttcatg tggtcggggt agcggctgaa gcactgcacg ccgtaggtca
     4921 gggtggtcac gagggtgggc cagggcacgg gcagcttgcc ggtggtgcag atgaacttca
     4981 gggtcagctt gccgtaggtg gcatcgccct cgccctcgcc ggacacgctg aacttgtggc
     5041 cgtttacgtc gccgtccagc tcgaccagga tgggcaccac cccggtgaac agctcctcgc
     5101 ccttgctcac catggtggct ctagagatat cggaaccagg gccagggttc tcttcgacat
     5161 ctccgcaagt cagtaggctg ccgcgtcctt cgcggccgcc tttatacagc tcgtccatgc
     5221 cgccggtgct gtgtctgccc tcggcccgct cgtactgctc cacgatggtg tagtcctcgt
     5281 tgtggctggt gatgtccagc ttgatgttca cgttgtaggc gccaggcagc tgcacgggtt
     5341 tcttggcctt gtaggtggtt ttcacctcgg cgtcgtagtg gccgccatcc ttcagcttca
     5401 gccgctgctt gatctcgccc ttcagggcgc catcctcggg gtacatccgc tcgctgctgg
     5461 cctcccagcc catggtcttt ttctgcatca cggggccgtc gctggggaag ttggtgcccc
     5521 gcagtttcac cttgtagatg aactcgccgt cctgcaggct gctgtcctgg gtcacggtca
     5581 ccacgccgcc gtcctcgaag ttcatcaccc gctcccattt gaatccctcg gggaaggaca
     5641 gcttcaggta gtcggggatg tcggcggggt gcttcacgta ggccttgctg ccgtacatga
     5701 actgggggct caggatgtcc caggcgaagg gcagaggtcc gcccttggtc accttcagct
     5761 tggcggtctg ggtgccctcg tagggcctgc cttcgccctc gccctcgatc tcgaactcgt
     5821 ggccgttcac gctgccttcc atgtgcacct tgaaccgcat gaactccttg atgatggcca
     5881 tgttgtcctc ttcgcccttg gacacgctgc ccttgtcgtc atcgtctttg tagtccatgg
     5941 tggcgaattc caccacactg gactagtagg taccccgatc cggggtctct ggattagacg
     6001 actgctggct gatggagcgg ctttgtgtcg ggaggagtat ccacacagca caagaactca
     6061 aacggtagtg atatgaaaac tggtcccgca gcccgtttta taaagcccgc ttagcgctaa
     6121 aaccttatca gccgcaatgc tctccgctct caagtcgcgt tcaaaacttt taccatatat
     6181 gggtatgaat tgttcgccga ttgggttttc atttacggag aatttcctcc gcaactgggt
     6241 gttcgtgctt gtgtgtgtct tgtatatcgc catgaagagt gtacttccat gggtcctatc
     6301 agttgcggca tgtgattcaa tttgggggtt actcatattc gatacttcag ctggttatct
     6361 ttatgctgtg atggtcacgg tgcttttaca cattttttcc ccaactactc attgtatgcc
     6421 aaaacataca tatgtacatg tgtttatagt gggtttatta gtaatgtcca gcgatattaa
     6481 aacattacag ttaaataata ttcatattag cttacgttta ctgctatctg cacttcaaat
     6541 tggttattcc agggacattt tgtgcaacac acatcttcta gtagggcatt cactagtcgt
     6601 agaaaacaca cctaacttaa gccggtttta acaataacgg cgaaacagct gccagacgag
     6661 agaaaagtac acagcaagaa gcatttctat aatgatgccg tcctaaatat gcagcatttt
     6721 tgctcaaatt gatcatttcg ttgcatcgct caggtggtat agtatttggc tattgaatgt
     6781 gattgctatc ttaatagttt tgaatagtaa tagtgcaaat attcattcat aaaaaatagg
     6841 taatcgattt tttcagtgca gtctatgcgt ttgcgcaaca gagacgaaga gagagacgcc
     6901 tcacacacaa gcacatgcgg tctaagctgc tctccctctt tttctctctc tctctggctt
     6961 gcggcagttt tccagaggct gtgactcagt aagcatttct tgttgttacc ctaacgataa
     7021 gcgtccgatt cctaattctc tttcaaataa tttgttttat tttttttttt gtgtgttttg
     7081 aagtcaaaca gcttcataaa caatattaaa tatcgcaatt gttattgcaa atgcattcgt
     7141 atcaggcgcc ttgatgtttt tcgccaaaac ttcgtctgct ctttgtcagc gtaattgcgt
     7201 ttgccggtcg tgccgtcttg ctcgcacgcg gcttgcaaac aaaaagtgaa agagggaaag
     7261 ccacctgtgt tgttgctttt gttgctatcg ttggctgcac acacatggca ataagtaacc
     7321 atattgtaga cttatttatt ttagcgtttt cgttgactaa tctttgttta aataattgcc
     7381 tatttcgagc caaaatgacg cataaaagga aacggcaaca tgcggtgcgt tgagcatgcg
     7441 taagcgagat ggcgctagag agagcgcagc ataaaaagaa aaaaacaacc ggcgagtggc
     7501 gagacacgaa taatacacac acgcacacat ggtcaaagga gtggctccaa cgtcggtgac
     7561 gtcgcgccca gccacagacc c
//
